Addgene plasmid #16427: pBS-mPax3
Depositing lab: Jonathan Epstein. Depositing organization: University of Pennsylvania.
Backbone
  Vector backbone: pBluescript KS
  Backbone manufacturer: Stratagene
  Backbone size w/o insert (bp): 3000
  Vector type: In Situ Template
Growth in bacteria
  Bacterial resistance: Ampicillin, 100 μg/mL
  Growth temperature: 37°C
  Growth strain: DH5alpha
  Copy number: Low Copy
Gene/Insert
  Gene/Insert name: Pax3
  Species: M. musculus (mouse)
  Insert size (bp): 345
  Mutation: None
  Entrez Gene: Pax3 (a.k.a. Pax-3, Sp, Splchl2, splotch)
  Cloning method: Restriction Enzyme; 5′ cloning site EcoRI (not destroyed); 3′ cloning site EcoRI (not destroyed)
  Sequencing primers: 5′ T3; 3′ T7
Terms and licenses: Academic/Nonprofit Terms; Industry Terms: Not Available to Industry
Depositor comments: Modification of pBH3.2 Pax3 plasmid from Martyn Goulding, Max Plank Institute (Goulding MD, Chalepakis G, Deutsch U, Erselius JR, Gruss P. Pax-3, a novel murine DNA binding protein expressed during early neurogenesis. EMBO J. 1991 10(5):1135-47). Deleted internal SmaI fragment using SmaI in polylinker and SmaI in insert. Antisense probes are generated by digesting with EcoRI or HindIII and transcribing with T7 RNA Polymerase.
How to cite: pBS-mPax3 was a gift from Jonathan Epstein (Addgene plasmid # 16427 ; http://n2t.net/addgene:16427 ; RRID:Addgene_16427)
