[The description below was written by a language model from this plasmid's Addgene catalogue record.]
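Description:
pBS-mPax3 is an in situ hybridization template plasmid built on the pBluescript KS phagemid backbone (about 3 kb), a general-purpose bacterial cloning vector. It is propagated in E. coli under ampicillin selection. The record lists it as low copy, although pBluescript-type vectors normally carry a high-copy pUC-derived origin. No feature table is provided, so backbone elements can only be inferred from the named vector.

The insert is a 345 bp fragment of mouse Pax3, the paired-box transcription factor gene also known as splotch, recorded as carrying no mutations and flanked by intact EcoRI sites. According to the depositor's notes, the plasmid was derived from an earlier, larger Pax3 cDNA clone (pBH3.2) by removing an internal SmaI fragment, using one SmaI site in the polylinker and one within the insert, leaving a shorter piece suited to probe synthesis. There is no eukaryotic promoter and the construct is not meant for protein expression. Instead, the fragment sits between the opposing T3 and T7 bacteriophage promoters that flank the pBluescript polylinker, which also serve as sequencing primer sites.

These promoters allow run-off in vitro transcription of labelled riboprobes from linearized template. The record specifies that the antisense probe is made by linearizing with EcoRI or HindIII and transcribing with T7 RNA polymerase. A sense control would presumably come from the T3 side, though this is not stated. The plasmid is typically used to detect Pax3 mRNA in mouse embryos or tissue sections, for example in studies of the gene's expression during early neurogenesis.
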