>Addgene plasmid #16427 | pBS-mPax3 | addgene partial sequence | sequence record 22626 | T7 5'-TAATACGACTCACTATAGGG-3'
GGCGGCCGCTCTAGAACTAGTGGATCCCCCGGGCCGGGCCGCATCATCCTGGGCACAGCGCCGGCCAGCG
TGGTCATCCTGGGGGCAGCTTCGCTCGCAAATTATATCCAGGTGAAGGCGAGACGAAAAAGCGAGCACAG
TGCGGCGGGTGACCCTCGGGAACTCTCCGGATCTCGGAGAGCTCCTCCCCCAAAAAAGGCCAGAGAGGGA
GGCGGGGCGCGGGGAGGGGGGCGCTAATAGATCCAAGTCCACAGGCTCCAGAGGAGTCCCTTGAGTGCAG
GATCCCAAGCCCAGGGCGGACGAGTTTGGTGCGAGTCTAGCAGATCGGCCCCTCAGCTGGGGCTACTGGC
AAAGGTGCTCACTGCACCGCGAAGATCCCTTGACCGTAAGACATGAATTCGATATCAAGCTTATCGATAC
CGTCGACCTCGAGGGGGGGCCCGGTACCAGCTTTTGTTCCCTTTAGTGAGGGTTAATTTCGAGCTTGGCG
TAATCATGGTCATAGCTGTTTCCTGTGTGAAATTGTTATCCGCTCACAATTCCACACAACATACGAGCCG
GAAGCATAAAGTGTAAAGCCTGGGGTGCCTAATGAGTGAGCTAACTCACATTAATTGCGTTGCGCTCACT
GCCCGCTTTCCAGTCGGGAAACCTGTCGTGCCAGCTGCATTAATGAATCGGCCAACGCGCGGGGAGAGGC
GGTTTGCGTATTGNGCGCTCTTCCGCTTCCTCGCTCACTGACTCGCTGCGCTCGGTCGTTCGGCTGCGGC
GAGCGGTATCAGCTCAC
